>Addgene plasmid #149548 | pEntr_PE2 | addgene full sequence | sequence record 306380 | Addgene NGS Result
TGCTCACATGTTCTTTCCTGCGTTATCCCCTGATTCTGTGGATAACCGTATTACCGCCTTTGAGTGAGCT
GATACCGCTCGCCGCAGCCGAACGACCGAGCGCAGCGAGTCAGTGAGCGAGGAAGCGGAAGAGCGCCCAA
TACGCAAACCGCCTCTCCCCGCGCGTTGGCCGATTCATTAATGCAGCTGGCACGACAGGTTTCCCGACTG
GAAAGCGGGCAGTGAGCGCAACGCAATTAATACGCGTACCGCTAGCCAGGAAGAGTTTGTAGAAACGCAA
AAAGGCCATCCGTCAGGATGGCCTTCTGCTTAGTTTGATGCCTGGCAGTTTATGGCGGGCGTCCTGCCCG
CCACCCTCCGGGCCGTTGCTTCACAACGTTCAAATCCGCTCCCGGCGGATTTGTCCTACTCAGGAGAGCG
TTCACCGACAAACAACAGATAAAACGAAAGGCCCAGTCTTCCGACTGAGCCTTTCGTTTTATTTGATGCC
TGGCAGTTCCCTACTCTCGCGTTAACGCTAGCATGGATGTTTTCCCAGTCACGACGTTGTAAAACGACGG
CCAGTCTTAAGCTCGGGCCCCAAATAATGATTTTATTTTGACTGATAGTGACCTGTTCGTTGCAACAAAT
TGATGAGCAATGCTTTTTTATAATGCCAACTTTGTACAAAAAAGCAGGCTCCGCGGCCGCCCCCTTCACC
ATGAAACGGACAGCCGACGGAAGCGAGTTCGAGTCACCAAAGAAGAAGCGGAAAGTCGACAAGAAGTACA
GCATCGGCCTGGACATCGGCACCAACTCTGTGGGCTGGGCCGTGATCACCGACGAGTACAAGGTGCCCAG
CAAGAAATTCAAGGTGCTGGGCAACACCGACCGGCACAGCATCAAGAAGAACCTGATCGGAGCCCTGCTG
TTCGACAGCGGCGAAACAGCCGAGGCCACCCGGCTGAAGAGAACCGCCAGAAGAAGATACACCAGACGGA
AGAACCGGATCTGCTATCTGCAAGAGATCTTCAGCAACGAGATGGCCAAGGTGGACGACAGCTTCTTCCA
CAGACTGGAAGAGTCCTTCCTGGTGGAAGAGGATAAGAAGCACGAGCGGCACCCCATCTTCGGCAACATC
GTGGACGAGGTGGCCTACCACGAGAAGTACCCCACCATCTACCACCTGAGAAAGAAACTGGTGGACAGCA
CCGACAAGGCCGACCTGCGGCTGATCTATCTGGCCCTGGCCCACATGATCAAGTTCCGGGGCCACTTCCT
GATCGAGGGCGACCTGAACCCCGACAACAGCGACGTGGACAAGCTGTTCATCCAGCTGGTGCAGACCTAC
AACCAGCTGTTCGAGGAAAACCCCATCAACGCCAGCGGCGTGGACGCCAAGGCCATCCTGTCTGCCAGAC
TGAGCAAGAGCAGACGGCTGGAAAATCTGATCGCCCAGCTGCCCGGCGAGAAGAAGAATGGCCTGTTCGG
AAACCTGATTGCCCTGAGCCTGGGCCTGACCCCCAACTTCAAGAGCAACTTCGACCTGGCCGAGGATGCC
AAACTGCAGCTGAGCAAGGACACCTACGACGACGACCTGGACAACCTGCTGGCCCAGATCGGCGACCAGT
ACGCCGACCTGTTTCTGGCCGCCAAGAACCTGTCCGACGCCATCCTGCTGAGCGACATCCTGAGAGTGAA
CACCGAGATCACCAAGGCCCCCCTGAGCGCCTCTATGATCAAGAGATACGACGAGCACCACCAGGACCTG
ACCCTGCTGAAAGCTCTCGTGCGGCAGCAGCTGCCTGAGAAGTACAAAGAGATTTTCTTCGACCAGAGCA
AGAACGGCTACGCCGGCTACATTGACGGCGGAGCCAGCCAGGAAGAGTTCTACAAGTTCATCAAGCCCAT
CCTGGAAAAGATGGACGGCACCGAGGAACTGCTCGTGAAGCTGAACAGAGAGGACCTGCTGCGGAAGCAG
CGGACCTTCGACAACGGCAGCATCCCCCACCAGATCCACCTGGGAGAGCTGCACGCCATTCTGCGGCGGC
AGGAAGATTTTTACCCATTCCTGAAGGACAACCGGGAAAAGATCGAGAAGATCCTGACCTTCCGCATCCC
CTACTACGTGGGCCCTCTGGCCAGGGGAAACAGCAGATTCGCCTGGATGACCAGAAAGAGCGAGGAAACC
ATCACCCCCTGGAACTTCGAGGAAGTGGTGGACAAGGGCGCTTCCGCCCAGAGCTTCATCGAGCGGATGA
CCAACTTCGATAAGAACCTGCCCAACGAGAAGGTGCTGCCCAAGCACAGCCTGCTGTACGAGTACTTCAC
CGTGTATAACGAGCTGACCAAAGTGAAATACGTGACCGAGGGAATGAGAAAGCCCGCCTTCCTGAGCGGC
GAGCAGAAAAAGGCCATCGTGGACCTGCTGTTCAAGACCAACCGGAAAGTGACCGTGAAGCAGCTGAAAG
AGGACTACTTCAAGAAAATCGAGTGCTTCGACTCCGTGGAAATCTCCGGCGTGGAAGATCGGTTCAACGC
CTCCCTGGGCACATACCACGATCTGCTGAAAATTATCAAGGACAAGGACTTCCTGGACAATGAGGAAAAC
GAGGACATTCTGGAAGATATCGTGCTGACCCTGACACTGTTTGAGGACAGAGAGATGATCGAGGAACGGC
TGAAAACCTATGCCCACCTGTTCGACGACAAAGTGATGAAGCAGCTGAAGCGGCGGAGATACACCGGCTG
GGGCAGGCTGAGCCGGAAGCTGATCAACGGCATCCGGGACAAGCAGTCCGGCAAGACAATCCTGGATTTC
CTGAAGTCCGACGGCTTCGCCAACAGAAACTTCATGCAGCTGATCCACGACGACAGCCTGACCTTTAAAG
AGGACATCCAGAAAGCCCAGGTGTCCGGCCAGGGCGATAGCCTGCACGAGCACATTGCCAATCTGGCCGG
CAGCCCCGCCATTAAGAAGGGCATCCTGCAGACAGTGAAGGTGGTGGACGAGCTCGTGAAAGTGATGGGC
CGGCACAAGCCCGAGAACATCGTGATCGAAATGGCCAGAGAGAACCAGACCACCCAGAAGGGACAGAAGA
ACAGCCGCGAGAGAATGAAGCGGATCGAAGAGGGCATCAAAGAGCTGGGCAGCCAGATCCTGAAAGAACA
CCCCGTGGAAAACACCCAGCTGCAGAACGAGAAGCTGTACCTGTACTACCTGCAGAATGGGCGGGATATG
TACGTGGACCAGGAACTGGACATCAACCGGCTGTCCGACTACGATGTGGACGCTATCGTGCCTCAGAGCT
TTCTGAAGGACGACTCCATCGACAACAAGGTGCTGACCAGAAGCGACAAGAACCGGGGCAAGAGCGACAA
CGTGCCCTCCGAAGAGGTCGTGAAGAAGATGAAGAACTACTGGCGGCAGCTGCTGAACGCCAAGCTGATT
ACCCAGAGAAAGTTCGACAATCTGACCAAGGCCGAGAGAGGCGGCCTGAGCGAACTGGATAAGGCCGGCT
TCATCAAGAGACAGCTGGTGGAAACCCGGCAGATCACAAAGCACGTGGCACAGATCCTGGACTCCCGGAT
GAACACTAAGTACGACGAGAATGACAAGCTGATCCGGGAAGTGAAAGTGATCACCCTGAAGTCCAAGCTG
GTGTCCGATTTCCGGAAGGATTTCCAGTTTTACAAAGTGCGCGAGATCAACAACTACCACCACGCCCACG
ACGCCTACCTGAACGCCGTCGTGGGAACCGCCCTGATCAAAAAGTACCCTAAGCTGGAAAGCGAGTTCGT
GTACGGCGACTACAAGGTGTACGACGTGCGGAAGATGATCGCCAAGAGCGAGCAGGAAATCGGCAAGGCT
ACCGCCAAGTACTTCTTCTACAGCAACATCATGAACTTTTTCAAGACCGAGATTACCCTGGCCAACGGCG
AGATCCGGAAGCGGCCTCTGATCGAGACAAACGGCGAAACCGGGGAGATCGTGTGGGATAAGGGCCGGGA
TTTTGCCACCGTGCGGAAAGTGCTGAGCATGCCCCAAGTGAATATCGTGAAAAAGACCGAGGTGCAGACA
GGCGGCTTCAGCAAAGAGTCTATCCTGCCCAAGAGGAACAGCGATAAGCTGATCGCCAGAAAGAAGGACT
GGGACCCTAAGAAGTACGGCGGCTTCGACAGCCCCACCGTGGCCTATTCTGTGCTGGTGGTGGCCAAAGT
GGAAAAGGGCAAGTCCAAGAAACTGAAGAGTGTGAAAGAGCTGCTGGGGATCACCATCATGGAAAGAAGC
AGCTTCGAGAAGAATCCCATCGACTTTCTGGAAGCCAAGGGCTACAAAGAAGTGAAAAAGGACCTGATCA
TCAAGCTGCCTAAGTACTCCCTGTTCGAGCTGGAAAACGGCCGGAAGAGAATGCTGGCCTCTGCCGGCGA
ACTGCAGAAGGGAAACGAACTGGCCCTGCCCTCCAAATATGTGAACTTCCTGTACCTGGCCAGCCACTAT
GAGAAGCTGAAGGGCTCCCCCGAGGATAATGAGCAGAAACAGCTGTTTGTGGAACAGCACAAGCACTACC
TGGACGAGATCATCGAGCAGATCAGCGAGTTCTCCAAGAGAGTGATCCTGGCCGACGCTAATCTGGACAA
AGTGCTGTCCGCCTACAACAAGCACCGGGATAAGCCCATCAGAGAGCAGGCCGAGAATATCATCCACCTG
TTTACCCTGACCAATCTGGGAGCCCCTGCCGCCTTCAAGTACTTTGACACCACCATCGACCGGAAGAGGT
ACACCAGCACCAAAGAGGTGCTGGACGCCACCCTGATCCACCAGAGCATCACCGGCCTGTACGAGACACG
GATCGACCTGTCTCAGCTGGGAGGTGACTCTGGAGGATCTAGCGGAGGATCCTCTGGCAGCGAGACACCA
GGAACAAGCGAGTCAGCAACACCAGAGAGCAGTGGCGGCAGCAGCGGCGGCAGCAGCACCCTAAATATAG
AAGATGAGTATCGGCTACATGAGACCTCAAAAGAGCCAGATGTTTCTCTAGGGTCCACATGGCTGTCTGA
TTTTCCTCAGGCCTGGGCGGAAACCGGGGGCATGGGACTGGCAGTTCGCCAAGCTCCTCTGATCATACCT
CTGAAAGCAACCTCTACCCCCGTGTCCATAAAACAATACCCCATGTCACAAGAAGCCAGACTGGGGATCA
AGCCCCACATACAGAGACTGTTGGACCAGGGAATACTGGTACCCTGCCAGTCCCCCTGGAACACGCCCCT
GCTACCCGTTAAGAAACCAGGGACTAATGATTATAGGCCTGTCCAGGATCTGAGAGAAGTCAACAAGCGG
GTGGAAGACATCCACCCCACCGTGCCCAACCCTTACAACCTCTTGAGCGGGCTCCCACCGTCCCACCAGT
GGTACACTGTGCTTGATTTAAAGGATGCCTTTTTCTGCCTGAGACTCCACCCCACCAGTCAGCCTCTCTT
CGCCTTTGAGTGGAGAGATCCAGAGATGGGAATCTCAGGACAATTGACCTGGACCAGACTCCCACAGGGT
TTCAAAAACAGTCCCACCCTGTTTAATGAGGCACTGCACAGAGACCTAGCAGACTTCCGGATCCAGCACC
CAGACTTGATCCTGCTACAGTACGTGGATGACTTACTGCTGGCCGCCACTTCTGAGCTAGACTGCCAACA
AGGTACTCGGGCCCTGTTACAAACCCTAGGGAACCTCGGGTATCGGGCCTCGGCCAAGAAAGCCCAAATT
TGCCAGAAACAGGTCAAGTATCTGGGGTATCTTCTAAAAGAGGGTCAGAGATGGCTGACTGAGGCCAGAA
AAGAGACTGTGATGGGGCAGCCTACTCCGAAGACCCCTCGACAACTAAGGGAGTTCCTAGGGAAGGCAGG
CTTCTGTCGCCTCTTCATCCCTGGGTTTGCAGAAATGGCAGCCCCCCTGTACCCTCTCACCAAACCGGGG
ACTCTGTTTAATTGGGGCCCAGACCAACAAAAGGCCTATCAAGAAATCAAGCAAGCTCTTCTAACTGCCC
CAGCCCTGGGGTTGCCAGATTTGACTAAGCCCTTTGAACTCTTTGTCGACGAGAAGCAGGGCTACGCCAA
AGGTGTCCTAACGCAAAAACTGGGACCTTGGCGTCGGCCGGTGGCCTACCTGTCCAAAAAGCTAGACCCA
GTAGCAGCTGGGTGGCCCCCTTGCCTACGGATGGTAGCAGCCATTGCCGTACTGACAAAGGATGCAGGCA
AGCTAACCATGGGACAGCCACTAGTCATTCTGGCCCCCCATGCAGTAGAGGCACTAGTCAAACAACCCCC
CGACCGCTGGCTTTCCAACGCCCGGATGACTCACTATCAGGCCTTGCTTTTGGACACGGACCGGGTCCAG
TTCGGACCGGTGGTAGCCCTGAACCCGGCTACGCTGCTCCCACTGCCTGAGGAAGGGCTGCAACACAACT
GCCTTGATATCCTGGCCGAAGCCCACGGAACCCGACCCGACCTAACGGACCAGCCGCTCCCAGACGCCGA
CCACACCTGGTACACGGATGGAAGCAGTCTCTTACAAGAGGGACAGCGTAAGGCGGGAGCTGCGGTGACC
ACCGAGACCGAGGTAATCTGGGCTAAAGCCCTGCCAGCCGGGACATCCGCTCAGCGGGCTGAACTGATAG
CACTCACCCAGGCCCTAAAGATGGCAGAAGGTAAGAAGCTAAATGTTTATACTGATAGCCGTTATGCTTT
TGCTACTGCCCATATCCATGGAGAAATATACAGAAGGCGTGGGTGGCTCACATCAGAAGGCAAAGAGATC
AAAAATAAAGACGAGATCTTGGCCCTACTAAAAGCCCTCTTTCTGCCCAAAAGACTTAGCATAATCCATT
GTCCAGGACATCAAAAGGGACACAGCGCCGAGGCTAGAGGCAACCGGATGGCTGACCAAGCGGCCCGAAA
GGCAGCCATCACAGAGACTCCAGACACCTCTACCCTCCTCATAGAAAATTCATCACCCTCTGGCGGCTCA
AAAAGAACCGCCGACGGCAGCGAATTCGAGCCCAAGAAGAAGAGGAAAGTCTAAAAGGGTGGGCGCGCCG
ACCCAGCTTTCTTGTACAAAGTTGGCATTATAAGAAAGCATTGCTTATCAATTTGTTGCAACGAACAGGT
CACTATCAGTCAAAATAAAATCATTATTTGCCATCCAGCTGATATCCCCTATAGTGAGTCGTATTACATG
GTCATAGCTGTTTCCTGGCAGCTCTGGCCCGTGTCTCAAAATCTCTGATGTTACATTGCACAAGATAAAA
ATATATCATCATGAACAATAAAACTGTCTGCTTACATAAACAGTAATACAAGGGGTGTTATGAGCCATAT
TCAACGGGAAACGTCGAGGCCGCGATTAAATTCCAACATGGATGCTGATTTATATGGGTATAAATGGGCT
CGCGATAATGTCGGGCAATCAGGTGCGACAATCTATCGCTTGTATGGGAAGCCCGATGCGCCAGAGTTGT
TTCTGAAACATGGCAAAGGTAGCGTTGCCAATGATGTTACAGATGAGATGGTCAGACTAAACTGGCTGAC
GGAATTTATGCCTCTTCCGACCATCAAGCATTTTATCCGTACTCCTGATGATGCATGGTTACTCACCACT
GCGATCCCCGGAAAAACAGCATTCCAGGTATTAGAAGAATATCCTGATTCAGGTGAAAATATTGTTGATG
CGCTGGCAGTGTTCCTGCGCCGGTTGCATTCGATTCCTGTTTGTAATTGTCCTTTTAACAGCGATCGCGT
ATTTCGTCTCGCTCAGGCGCAATCACGAATGAATAACGGTTTGGTTGATGCGAGTGATTTTGATGACGAG
CGTAATGGCTGGCCTGTTGAACAAGTCTGGAAAGAAATGCATAAACTTTTGCCATTCTCACCGGATTCAG
TCGTCACTCATGGTGATTTCTCACTTGATAACCTTATTTTTGACGAGGGGAAATTAATAGGTTGTATTGA
TGTTGGACGAGTCGGAATCGCAGACCGATACCAGGATCTTGCCATCCTATGGAACTGCCTCGGTGAGTTT
TCTCCTTCATTACAGAAACGGCTTTTTCAAAAATATGGTATTGATAATCCTGATATGAATAAATTGCAGT
TTCATTTGATGCTCGATGAGTTTTTCTAATCAGAATTGGTTAATTGGTTGTAACACTGGCAGAGCATTAC
GCTGACTTGACGGGACGGCGCAAGCTCATGACCAAAATCCCTTAACGTGAGTTACGCGTCGTTCCACTGA
GCGTCAGACCCCGTAGAAAAGATCAAAGGATCTTCTTGAGATCCTTTTTTTCTGCGCGTAATCTGCTGCT
TGCAAACAAAAAAACCACCGCTACCAGCGGTGGTTTGTTTGCCGGATCAAGAGCTACCAACTCTTTTTCC
GAAGGTAACTGGCTTCAGCAGAGCGCAGATACCAAATACTGTTCTTCTAGTGTAGCCGTAGTTAGGCCAC
CACTTCAAGAACTCTGTAGCACCGCCTACATACCTCGCTCTGCTAATCCTGTTACCAGTGGCTGCTGCCA
GTGGCGATAAGTCGTGTCTTACCGGGTTGGACTCAAGACGATAGTTACCGGATAAGGCGCAGCGGTCGGG
CTGAACGGGGGGTTCGTGCACACAGCCCAGCTTGGAGCGAACGACCTACACCGAACTGAGATACCTACAG
CGTGAGCTATGAGAAAGCGCCACGCTTCCCGAAGGGAGAAAGGCGGACAGGTATCCGGTAAGCGGCAGGG
TCGGAACAGGAGAGCGCACGAGGGAGCTTCCAGGGGGAAACGCCTGGTATCTTTATAGTCCTGTCGGGTT
TCGCCACCTCTGACTTGAGCGTCGATTTTTGTGATGCTCGTCAGGGGGGCGGAGCCTATGGAAAAACGCC
AGCAACGCGGCCTTTTTACGGTTCCTGGCCTTTTGCTGGCCTTT
Features (pLannotate 1.2.2; 13 found; start..end, strand, type, name):
      1..131     +  rep_origin     RSF ori (fragment): Plasmids containing the RSF 1030 origin of replication can be propagated in E. coli cells that contain additional plasmids with compatible origins.
    133..225     +  CDS            lacI (fragment): lac repressor; lacI; The lac repressor binds to the lac operator to inhibit transcription in E. coli. This inhibition can be relieved by adding lactose or isopropyl-β-D-thiogalactopyranoside (IPTG).
    280..307     -  terminator     rrnB T2 terminator: transcription terminator T2 from the E. coli rrnB gene
    439..482     +  terminator     rrnB T1 terminator: Escherichia coli rrnB; transcription terminator T1 from the E. coli rrnB gene
    529..565     -  CDS            lacZα (fragment): LacZα fragment of β-galactosidase; lacZ fragment
    581..680     +  protein_bind   attL1: mutant version of attL; recombination site for the Gateway® LR reaction LR Clonase™
    758..2359    +  CDS            Cas9(N): N-terminal portion of Streptococcus pyogenes Cas9 (Zetsche et al., 2015)
   2360..4854    +  CDS            Cas9(C) (fragment): C-terminal portion of Streptococcus pyogenes Cas9 (Zetsche et al., 2015)
   4958..6989    +  CDS            gag-pol (fragment): Moloney murine leukemia virus Gag-Pol polyprotein; gag-pol; contains a read-through stop codon
   7071..7170    -  protein_bind   attL2: mutant version of attL; recombination site for the Gateway® LR reaction LR Clonase™
   7188..7206    -  promoter       T7 promoter: promoter for bacteriophage T7 RNA polymerase
   7340..8149    +  CDS            KanR: aminoglycoside phosphotransferase; aph(3')-Ia; confers resistance to kanamycin in bacteria or G418 (Geneticin®) in eukaryotes
   8296..8884    +  rep_origin     ori: high-copy-number ColE1/pMB1/pBR322/pUC origin of replication
