[The description below was written by a language model from this plasmid's Addgene catalogue record and pLannotate feature annotations shown in this document.]
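Description:
pEntr_PE2 is a Gateway entry clone built on the commercial pEntr backbone, carrying the coding sequence for the prime editor PE2 between attL1 and attL2 recombination sites. It is maintained in E. coli as a high-copy plasmid through a ColE1/pUC-type origin and selected with kanamycin via an aminoglycoside phosphotransferase gene. The annotation also picks up rrnB T1 and T2 terminators upstream of attL1, which insulate the cloning site from read-through transcription. A T7 promoter lies just outside attL2, and short fragments matching lacI, lacZα and an RSF origin appear to be backbone remnants rather than functional elements.

The roughly 6.4 kb synthetic insert was PCR-amplified from a mammalian PE2 expression plasmid and introduced by Gibson assembly. In the feature table it appears as two adjoining Streptococcus pyogenes Cas9 segments, which together represent the Cas9 portion. These are followed by a fragment matching the Moloney murine leukemia virus Gag-Pol polyprotein, which corresponds to the reverse transcriptase domain fused to Cas9 in prime editors. In prime editing, a Cas9 nickase–reverse transcriptase fusion is guided by an extended guide RNA that both specifies the target and templates the desired edit. The specific nickase and reverse transcriptase mutations are not listed in the record.

The open reading frame retains its stop codon, so it is suited to destination vectors that supply a promoter or N-terminal tag, not C-terminal fusions. The entry clone has no eukaryotic promoter of its own. Its role is to transfer PE2 by LR recombination into expression vectors, and the associated work concerns prime editing in Drosophila.
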