Addgene plasmid #149548: pEntr_PE2
Purpose: Gateway entry clone with PE2 enzyme (with stop codon)
Depositing lab: Norbert Perrimon. Publication: Precise genome engineering in Drosophila using prime editing. Bosch JA, Birchak G, Perrimon N. Proc Natl Acad Sci U S A. 2021 Jan 5;118(1). pii: 2021996118. doi: 10.1073/pnas.2021996118. PubMed 33443210.
Backbone
  Vector backbone: pEntr
  Backbone manufacturer: Thermo Fisher
  Vector type: CRISPR ; Gateway shuttle vector
Growth in bacteria
  Bacterial resistance: Kanamycin, 50 μg/mL
  Growth temperature: 37°C
  Growth strain: DH5alpha
  Copy number: High Copy
Gene/Insert
  Gene/Insert name: PE2 (alt name: Prime editor 2)
  Species: Synthetic
  Insert size (bp): 6354
  Cloning method: Gibson Cloning
  Sequencing primers: 5′ GTAAAACGACGGCCAG; 3′ CAGGAAACAGCTATGAC
Resource information
  A portion of this plasmid was derived from a plasmid made by: PE2 coding sequence PCR amplified from pCMV-PE2 (Addgene 132775). David Liu lab.
Terms and licenses: Academic/Nonprofit Terms; Industry Terms: Not Available to Industry
How to cite: pEntr_PE2 was a gift from Norbert Perrimon (Addgene plasmid # 149548 ; http://n2t.net/addgene:149548 ; RRID:Addgene_149548)
